>Addgene plasmid #16382 | PKC beta II WT | addgene partial sequence | sequence record 22750 | 16382 with SP6
GCTCGAGCGGCCGCCAGTGTGATGGANATCTGCAGAATTCTTAGGCGTAGTCAGGCACGTCGTAAGGATA
GGATCCGCTCTTGACTTCAGGTTTTAAAAATTCAGAGTTAACAAAGGAAAATCCTTCGAATTCTGATTGG
TCAATATTCCTGATGACTTCCTGGTCAGGAGGTGTTAGGACTGGTGGATGGCGGGTGAAAAACCGGTCGA
AGTTTTCAGCGTTTCGCCCACAAGCTTTTGGTTTATAAGGTGGCTGAATCTCCTTGCGTTCGAGTTTCTC
CCAGTCAATATACCGGAAAAACGCATGCTCCTTAATGTCTCGTTCCCCTTCAGGCCCACAACCCAGGCGC
TTGCCTGGGTGTTTGGTCATTAGCCCTTTGCAGATTGCCACGGCTTCCTTGGACATGGACTTGGGATACG
CCACATTGTGTTCCATGATTGACTGGAAGAGTTCATCCTCATCCTCTCCTTCAAACGGTGCCTGGCCAGC
CAACATTTCATACAGCAGGACTCCAAATGCCCACCAGTCCACAGACTTCCCGTAGGGCTGATAAGCAATG
ATCTCTGGAGCAATGTAGTCCGGAGTGCCACANAATGTCTTGGTTGTCACCCCATCCCANANGTTCTCNN
NACACATGCNNNAGTCAGCGANTTTTGATGTGCCCCTCANAATCCAGCATCACGTTGTCAAGNTTCNNNN
NNNNNGNNAAATAATGCCCNTGCTCTGCAA
