[The description below was written by a language model from this plasmid's Addgene catalogue record.]
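Description:
PKC beta II WT is a mammalian expression plasmid built on the pHACE backbone (about 5.4 kb without insert) that carries the wild-type coding sequence of mouse protein kinase C beta II, a product of the Prkcb gene. The insert of roughly 2.0 kb was placed into the vector by restriction cloning at EcoRI sites that remain intact on both sides, so it can be excised again with that single enzyme. The backbone supplies an HA epitope tag fused to the C terminus of the kinase, allowing the expressed protein to be detected or immunoprecipitated with anti-HA antibodies independently of endogenous PKC isoforms. The record does not explicitly name the promoter, although the listing of a CMV forward primer for sequencing into the 5′ end of the insert suggests that expression is driven by a CMV promoter.

In bacteria the plasmid is maintained as a high-copy replicon under ampicillin selection. In mammalian cells a neomycin resistance marker permits G418 selection of stable transfectants, in addition to transient use. No feature table accompanies the record, so the origin of replication, polyadenylation signal and other backbone elements are not documented here. The "WT" designation identifies this as the unmodified kinase. The associated publication examined how specific PKC isoforms contribute to the transcriptional control of cyclin D1 and related genes, which points to its use for overexpressing HA-tagged PKC beta II in cultured cells to study isoform-specific signalling and its effects on gene expression.
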