Addgene plasmid #16382: PKC beta II WT
Depositing lab: Bernard Weinstein. Depositing organization: Columbia University. Publication: Roles of specific isoforms of protein kinase C in the transcriptional control of cyclin D1 and related genes. Soh JW, Weinstein IB. J Biol Chem. 2003 Sep 5. 278(36):34709-16. 10.1074/jbc.M302016200 PubMed 12794082.
Backbone
  Vector backbone: pHACE
  Backbone size w/o insert (bp): 5400
  Vector type: Mammalian Expression
  Selectable markers: Neomycin (select with G418)
Growth in bacteria
  Bacterial resistance: Ampicillin, 100 μg/mL
  Growth temperature: 37°C
  Growth strain: DH5alpha
  Copy number: High Copy
Gene/Insert
  Gene/Insert name: PKC beta II (alt name: PKC beta 2)
  Species: M. musculus (mouse)
  Insert size (bp): 2019
  Entrez Gene: Prkcb (a.k.a. PKC-B, PKC-Beta, Pkcb, Prkcb1, Prkcb2)
  Tag / fusion protein: HA (C terminal on backbone)
  Cloning method: Restriction Enzyme; 5′ cloning site EcoRI (not destroyed); 3′ cloning site EcoRI (not destroyed)
  Sequencing primers: 5′ CMV-F
Terms and licenses: Academic/Nonprofit Terms; Industry Terms: Not Available to Industry
How to cite: PKC beta II WT was a gift from Bernard Weinstein (Addgene plasmid # 16382)
